>Addgene plasmid #185335 | pETDUET-GST-AUP1 379-410:Ube2G2 | addgene full sequence | sequence record 384513 | Addgene NGS Result
ACCGGATAAGGCGCAGCGGTCGGGCTGAACGGGGGGTTCGTGCACACAGCCCAGCTTGGAGCGAACGACC
TACACCGAACTGAGATACCTACAGCGTGAGCTATGAGAAAGCGCCACGCTTCCCGAAGGGAGAAAGGCGG
ACAGGTATCCGGTAAGCGGCAGGGTCGGAACAGGAGAGCGCACGAGGGAGCTTCCAGGGGGAAACGCCTG
GTATCTTTATAGTCCTGTCGGGTTTCGCCACCTCTGACTTGAGCGTCGATTTTTGTGATGCTCGTCAGGG
GGGCGGAGCCTATGGAAAAACGCCAGCAACGCGGCCTTTTTACGGTTCCTGGCCTTTTGCTGGCCTTTTG
CTCACATGTTCTTTCCTGCGTTATCCCCTGATTCTGTGGATAACCGTATTACCGCCTTTGAGTGAGCTGA
TACCGCTCGCCGCAGCCGAACGACCGAGCGCAGCGAGTCAGTGAGCGAGGAAGCGGAAGAGCGCCTGATG
CGGTATTTTCTCCTTACGCATCTGTGCGGTATTTCACACCGCAATGGTGCACTCTCAGTACAATCTGCTC
TGATGCCGCATAGTTAAGCCAGTATACACTCCGCTATCGCTACGTGACTGGGTCATGGCTGCGCCCCGAC
ACCCGCCAACACCCGCTGACGCGCCCTGACGGGCTTGTCTGCTCCCGGCATCCGCTTACAGACAAGCTGT
GACCGTCTCCGGGAGCTGCATGTGTCAGAGGTTTTCACCGTCATCACCGAAACGCGCGAGGCAGCTGCGG
TAAAGCTCATCAGCGTGGTCGTGAAGCGATTCACAGATGTCTGCCTGTTCATCCGCGTCCAGCTCGTTGA
GTTTCTCCAGAAGCGTTAATGTCTGGCTTCTGATAAAGCGGGCCATGTTAAGGGCGGTTTTTTCCTGTTT
GGTCACTGATGCCTCCGTGTAAGGGGGATTTCTGTTCATGGGGGTAATGATACCGATGAAACGAGAGAGG
ATGCTCACGATACGGGTTACTGATGATGAACATGCCCGGTTACTGGAACGTTGTGAGGGTAAACAACTGG
CGGTATGGATGCGGCGGGACCAGAGAAAAATCACTCAGGGTCAATGCCAGCGCTTCGTTAATACAGATGT
AGGTGTTCCACAGGGTAGCCAGCAGCATCCTGCGATGCAGATCCGGAACATAATGGTGCAGGGCGCTGAC
TTCCGCGTTTCCAGACTTTACGAAACACGGAAACCGAAGACCATTCATGTTGTTGCTCAGGTCGCAGACG
TTTTGCAGCAGCAGTCGCTTCACGTTCGCTCGCGTATCGGTGATTCATTCTGCTAACCAGTAAGGCAACC
CCGCCAGCCTAGCCGGGTCCTCAACGACAGGAGCACGATCATGCTAGTCATGCCCCGCGCCCACCGGAAG
GAGCTGACTGGGTTGAAGGCTCTCAAGGGCATCGGTCGAGATCCCGGTGCCTAATGAGTGAGCTAACTTA
CATTAATTGCGTTGCGCTCACTGCCCGCTTTCCAGTCGGGAAACCTGTCGTGCCAGCTGCATTAATGAAT
CGGCCAACGCGCGGGGAGAGGCGGTTTGCGTATTGGGCGCCAGGGTGGTTTTTCTTTTCACCAGTGAGAC
GGGCAACAGCTGATTGCCCTTCACCGCCTGGCCCTGAGAGAGTTGCAGCAAGCGGTCCACGCTGGTTTGC
CCCAGCAGGCGAAAATCCTGTTTGATGGTGGTTAACGGCGGGATATAACATGAGCTGTCTTCGGTATCGT
CGTATCCCACTACCGAGATGTCCGCACCAACGCGCAGCCCGGACTCGGTAATGGCGCGCATTGCGCCCAG
CGCCATCTGATCGTTGGCAACCAGCATCGCAGTGGGAACGATGCCCTCATTCAGCATTTGCATGGTTTGT
TGAAAACCGGACATGGCACTCCAGTCGCCTTCCCGTTCCGCTATCGGCTGAATTTGATTGCGAGTGAGAT
ATTTATGCCAGCCAGCCAGACGCAGACGCGCCGAGACAGAACTTAATGGGCCCGCTAACAGCGCGATTTG
CTGGTGACCCAATGCGACCAGATGCTCCACGCCCAGTCGCGTACCGTCTTCATGGGAGAAAATAATACTG
TTGATGGGTGTCTGGTCAGAGACATCAAGAAATAACGCCGGAACATTAGTGCAGGCAGCTTCCACAGCAA
TGGCATCCTGGTCATCCAGCGGATAGTTAATGATCAGCCCACTGACGCGTTGCGCGAGAAGATTGTGCAC
CGCCGCTTTACAGGCTTCGACGCCGCTTCGTTCTACCATCGACACCACCACGCTGGCACCCAGTTGATCG
GCGCGAGATTTAATCGCCGCGACAATTTGCGACGGCGCGTGCAGGGCCAGACTGGAGGTGGCAACGCCAA
TCAGCAACGACTGTTTGCCCGCCAGTTGTTGTGCCACGCGGTTGGGAATGTAATTCAGCTCCGCCATCGC
CGCTTCCACTTTTTCCCGCGTTTTCGCAGAAACGTGGCTGGCCTGGTTCACCACGCGGGAAACGGTCTGA
TAAGAGACACCGGCATACTCTGCGACATCGTATAACGTTACTGGTTTCACATTCACCACCCTGAATTGAC
TCTCTTCCGGGCGCTATCATGCCATACCGCGAAAGGTTTTGCGCCATTCGATGGTGTCCGGGATCTCGAC
GCTCTCCCTTATGCGACTCCTGCATTAGGAAGCAGCCCAGTAGTAGGTTGAGGCCGTTGAGCACCGCCGC
CGCAAGGAATGGTGCATGCAAGGAGATGGCGCCCAACAGTCCCCCGGCCACGGGGCCTGCCACCATACCC
ACGCCGAAACAAGCGCTCATGAGCCCGAAGTGGCGAGCCCGATCTTCCCCATCGGTGATGTCGGCGATAT
AGGCGCCAGCAACCGCACCTGTGGCGCCGGTGATGCCGGCCACGATGCGTCCGGCGTAGAGGATCGAGAT
CGATCTCGATCCCGCGAAATTAATACGACTCACTATAGGGGAATTGTGAGCGGATAACAATTCCCCTCTA
GAAATAATTTTGTTTAACTTTAAGAAGGAGATATACCATGGGCTCCCCTATACTAGGTTATTGGAAAATT
AAGGGCCTTGTGCAACCCACTCGACTTCTTTTGGAATATCTTGAAGAAAAATATGAAGAGCATTTGTATG
AGCGCGATGAAGGTGATAAATGGCGAAACAAAAAGTTTGAATTGGGTTTGGAGTTTCCCAATCTTCCTTA
TTATATTGATGGTGATGTTAAATTAACACAGTCTATGGCCATCATACGTTATATAGCTGACAAGCACAAC
ATGTTGGGTGGTTGTCCAAAAGAGCGTGCAGAGATTTCAATGCTTGAAGGAGCGGTTTTGGATATTAGAT
ACGGTGTTTCGAGAATTGCATATAGTAAAGACTTTGAAACTCTCAAAGTTGATTTTCTTAGCAAGCTACC
TGAAATGCTGAAAATGTTCGAAGATCGTTTATGTCATAAAACATATTTAAATGGTGATCATGTAACCCAT
CCTGACTTCATGTTGTATGACGCTCTTGATGTTGTTTTATACATGGACCCAATGTGCCTGGATGCGTTCC
CAAAATTAGTTTGTTTTAAAAAACGTATTGAAGCTATCCCACAAATTGATAAGTACTTGAAATCCAGCAA
GTATATAGCATGGCCTTTGCAGGGCTGGCAAGCCACGTTTGGTGGTGGCGACCATCCTCCAAAACAGGAT
CCGCTGGAAGTTCTGTTCCAGGGGCCCGCCAAGTCTTCCTGGGCCCGGCAGGAGAGCCTGCAGGAGCGCA
AGCAAGCACTATATGAATACGCAAGAAGGAGATTCACAGAGAGACGAGCCCAGGAGGCTGACTGAAGGCT
TCTCGACAAGCTTGCGGCCGCATAATGCTTAAGTCGAACAGAAAGTAATCGTATTGTACACGGCCGCATA
ATCGAAATTAATACGACTCACTATAGGGGAATTGTGAGCGGATAACAATTCCCCATCTTAGTATATTAGT
TAAGTATAAGAAGGAGATATACATATGGCGGGGACGGCGTTGAAGAGGCTGATGGCCGAGTATAAGCAAT
TAACCCTGAATCCTCCAGAAGGAATCGTGGCAGGCCCCATGAATGAAGAGAATTTTTTTGAATGGGAGGC
ATTGATCATGGGCCCTGAAGACACTTGTTTTGAGTTTGGTGTTTTTCCCGCCATCCTGAGTTTCCCACTT
GACTACCCCTTGAGCCCTCCGAAGATGAGATTCACCTGTGAGATGTTCCATCCCAACATCTATCCTGATG
GCAGAGTCTGCATCTCCATCCTGCATGCTCCAGGTGATGATCCCATGGGTTATGAGAGCAGTGCCGAGCG
GTGGAGCCCAGTGCAGAGTGTGGAGAAGATCCTGCTTTCTGTTGTGAGCATGCTGGCAGAGCCCAACGAT
GAGAGTGGAGCAAACGTAGATGCTTCCAAGATGTGGCGGGATGACCGGGAGCAGTTCTACAAGATCGCCA
AGCAGATTGTCCAGAAGTCTCTGGGGCTCTGACTCGAGTCTGGTAAAGAAACCGCTGCTGCGAAATTTGA
ACGCCAGCACATGGACTCGTCTACTAGCGCAGCTTAATTAACCTAGGCTGCTGCCACCGCTGAGCAATAA
CTAGCATAACCCCTTGGGGCCTCTAAACGGGTCTTGAGGGGTTTTTTGCTGAAAGGAGGAACTATATCCG
GATTGGCGAATGGG
[124 nt withheld, positions 4705-4828]
C
[91 nt withheld, positions 4830-4920]
A
[49 nt withheld, positions 4922-4970]
CCTTTGACGTTGGAGTCCACGTTCTTT
[37 nt withheld, positions 4998-5034]
ACCCTATCTCGGTCTATTCTTTTGATTTATAAGGGATTTTGCCGATTTCGGCCTATTGGTTAAAAAATGA
GCTGATTTAACAAAAATTTAACGCGAATTTTAACAAAATATTAACGTTTACAATTTCTGGCGGCACGATG
GCATGAGATTATCAAAAAGGATCTTCACCTAGATCCTTTTAAATTAAAAATGAAGTTTTAAATCAATCTA
AAGTATATATGAGTAAACTTGGTCTGACAGTTACCAATGCTTAATCAGTGAGGCACCTATCTCAGCGATC
TGTCTATTTCGTTCATCCATAGTTGCCTGACTCCCCGTCGTGTAGATAACTACGATACGGGAGGGCTTAC
CATCTGGCCCCAGTGCTGCAATGATACCGCGAGACCCACGCTCACCGGCTCCAGATTTATCAGCAATAAA
CCAGCCAGCCGGAAGGGCCGAGCGCAGAAGTGGTCCTGCAACTTTATCCGCCTCCATCCAGTCTATTAAT
TGTTGCCGGGAAGCTAGAGTAAGTAGTTCGCCAGTTAATAGTTTGCGCAACGTTGTTGCCATTGCTACAG
GCATCGTGGTGTCACGCTCGTCGTTTGGTATGGCTTCATTCAGCTCCGGTTCCCAACGATCAAGGCGAGT
TACATGATCCCCCATGTTGTGCAAAAAAGCGGTTAGCTCCTTCGGTCCTCCGATCGTTGTCAGAAGTAAG
TTGGCCGCAGTGTTATCACTCATGGTTATGGCAGCACTGCATAATTCTCTTACTGTCATGCCATCCGTAA
GATGCTTTTCTGTGACTGGTGAGTACTCAACCAAGTCATTCTGAGAATAGTGTATGCGGCGACCGAGTTG
CTCTTGCCCGGCGTCAATACGGGATAATACCGCGCCACATAGCAGAACTTTAAAAGTGCTCATCATTGGA
AAACGTTCTTCGGGGCGAAAACTCTCAAGGATCTTACCGCTGTTGAGATCCAGTTCGATGTAACCCACTC
GTGCACCCAACTGATCTTCAGCATCTTTTACTTTCACCAGCGTTTCTGGGTGAGCAAAAACAGGAAGGCA
AAATGCCGCAAAAAAGGGAATAAGGGCGACACGGAAATGTTGAATACTCATACTCTTCCTTTTTCAATCA
TGATTGAAGCATTTATCAGGGTTATTGTCTCATGAGCGGATACATATTTGAATGTATTTAGAAAAATAAA
CAAATAGGTCATGACCAAAATCCCTTAACGTGAGTTTTCGTTCCACTGAGCGTCAGACCCCGTAGAAAAG
ATCAAAGGATCTTCTTGAGATCCTTTTTTTCTGCGCGTAATCTGCTGCTTGCAAACAAAAAAACCACCGC
TACCAGCGGTGGTTTGTTTGCCGGATCAAGAGCTACCAACTCTTTTTCCGAAGGTAACTGGCTTCAGCAG
AGCGCAGATACCAAATACTGTCCTTCTAGTGTAGCCGTAGTTAGGCCACCACTTCAAGAACTCTGTAGCA
CCGCCTACATACCTCGCTCTGCTAATCCTGTTACCAGTGGCTGCTGCCAGTGGCGATAAGTCGTGTCTTA
CCGGGTTGGACTCAAGACGATAGTT
Features (pLannotate 1.2.2; 23 found; start..end, strand, type, name):
    484..623     -  misc_feature   bom: basis of mobility region from pBR322
    725..916     -  CDS            rop: Rop protein, which maintains plasmids at low copy number; rop
    933..1313    +  CDS            YPB1_ECOLX: Protein predicted: Swiss-Prot protein existence level 4. From Escherichia coli.
   1375..1439    -  CDS            TcR (fragment): tetracycline efflux protein; tet; confers resistance to tetracycline
   1454..1475    -  protein_bind   CAP binding site: CAP binding activates transcription in the presence of cAMP. E. coli catabolite activator protein
   1488..2570    -  CDS            lacI: lac repressor; lacI; The lac repressor binds to the lac operator to inhibit transcription in E. coli. This inhibition can be relieved by adding lactose or isopropyl-β-D-thiogalactopyranoside (IPTG).
   2571..2648    -  promoter       lacI promoter: lacI
   2656..2935    -  CDS            TcR (fragment): tetracycline efflux protein; tet; confers resistance to tetracycline
   2961..2979    +  promoter       T7 promoter: promoter for bacteriophage T7 RNA polymerase
   2980..3004    +  protein_bind   lac operator: The lac repressor binds to the lac operator to inhibit transcription in E. coli. This inhibition can be relieved by adding lactose or isopropyl-β-D-thiogalactopyranoside (IPTG). lac repressor encoded by lacI
   3019..3041    +  RBS            RBS: efficient ribosome binding site from bacteriophage T7 gene 10 (Olins and Rangwala, 1989)
   3054..3704    +  CDS            GST: glutathione S-transferase from Schistosoma japonicum
   3738..3842    +  CDS            AUP1 (fragment): AUP1_HUMAN - Experimental evidence at protein level: Swiss-Prot protein existence level 1. (Microbial infection) Following Dengue virus infection, required for induction of lipophagy which facilitates production of virus progeny particles. From Homo sapiens (Human).
   3929..3947    +  promoter       T7 promoter: promoter for bacteriophage T7 RNA polymerase
   3948..3972    +  protein_bind   lac operator: The lac repressor binds to the lac operator to inhibit transcription in E. coli. This inhibition can be relieved by adding lactose or isopropyl-β-D-thiogalactopyranoside (IPTG). lac repressor encoded by lacI
   4015..4509    +  CDS            UBE2G2: UB2G2_HUMAN - Also known as UBC7 From Homo sapiens (Human).
   4525..4566    +  CDS            S-Tag (fragment): affinity and epitope tag derived from pancreatic ribonuclease A
   4596..4613    +  CDS            SET1 (fragment): solubility-enhancement tag derived from T7 phage gene 10B
   4621..4668    +  terminator     T7 terminator: transcription terminator for bacteriophage T7 RNA polymerase
   4705..5160    +  rep_origin     f1 ori (sequence partly withheld): f1 bacteriophage origin of replication; arrow indicates direction of (+) strand synthesis
   5275..6135    -  CDS            AmpR: β-lactamase; bla; confers resistance to ampicillin, carbenicillin, and related antibiotics
   6136..6228    -  promoter       AmpR promoter: bla
   6309..298     +  rep_origin     ori (across the origin): high-copy-number ColE1/pMB1/pBR322/pUC origin of replication
