[The description below was written by a language model from this plasmid's Addgene catalogue record and pLannotate feature annotations shown in this document.]
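Description:
pETDUET-GST-AUP1 379-410:Ube2G2 is a bacterial co-expression plasmid built on the pETDuet backbone, which carries two independent T7 promoter/lac operator cassettes so that two proteins can be made in the same E. coli cell. It replicates from a ColE1/pBR322-type origin and retains the bom and rop elements. The catalogue lists it as high copy, although rop is normally associated with copy-number restraint. Selection is by ampicillin through the β-lactamase gene. An f1 origin is present, as are short tetracycline-resistance remnants that are non-functional backbone fragments. A plasmid-borne lacI gene supplies lac repressor, so transcription from both T7 promoters stays repressed until it is induced with IPTG in a host that provides T7 RNA polymerase.

The first cassette has a T7 gene 10 ribosome binding site followed by Schistosoma japonicum glutathione S-transferase. GST is fused at the N terminus of residues 379–410 of human AUP1, the segment that forms the UBE2G2-binding region (G2BR). The second cassette drives the full UBE2G2 (UBC7) coding sequence, which the depositor notes was derived from mouse cDNA but encodes a protein identical in amino acid sequence to the human enzyme. Backbone S-Tag sequence lies downstream of UBE2G2, but the record does not indicate whether it is translated as part of the protein. A single T7 terminator follows the second cassette.

Co-expression lets the short G2BR peptide assemble with its E2 ubiquitin-conjugating enzyme partner in vivo, and the GST moiety provides a glutathione-affinity handle for recovering the complex. The stated purpose is to produce the AUP1 G2BR:UBE2G2 complex for crystallography, in work examining how AUP1 engages UBE2G2 in ER-associated degradation.
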