Addgene plasmid #185335: pETDUET-GST-AUP1 379-410:Ube2G2
Purpose: Used for co-expression of the AUP1 G2BR with UBE2G2 for crystallography
Depositing lab: Allan Weissman. Depositing organization: National Cancer Institute (NCI). Publication: A structurally conserved site in AUP1 binds the E2 enzyme UBE2G2 and is essential for ER-associated degradation. Smith CE, Tsai YC, Liang YH, Khago D, Mariano J, Li J, Tarasov SG, Gergel E, Tsai B, Villaneuva M, Clapp ME, Magidson V, Chari R, Byrd RA, Ji X, Weissman AM. PLoS Biol. 2021 Dec 8;19(12):e3001474. doi: 10.1371/journal.pbio.3001474. eCollection 2021 Dec. PubMed 34879065.
Backbone
  Vector backbone: pETDUET
  Vector type: Bacterial Expression
Growth in bacteria
  Bacterial resistance: Ampicillin, 100 μg/mL
  Growth temperature: 37°C
  Growth strain: DH5alpha
  Copy number: High Copy
Gene/Insert
  Gene/Insert name: AUP1 aa 379-410, Ube2G2
  Species: H. sapiens (human), M. musculus (mouse)
  Entrez Gene: AUP1
  Tag / fusion protein: GST (N terminal on insert)
  Cloning method: Restriction Enzyme; 5′ cloning site BamHI, NdeI (unknown if destroyed); 3′ cloning site HindII, XhoI (unknown if destroyed)
Terms and licenses: Academic/Nonprofit Terms; Industry Terms: Not Available to Industry
Depositor comments: Encodes G2BR of AUP1 and UBE2G2 (from mouse cDNA - amino acid sequence identical to human).
How to cite: pETDUET-GST-AUP1 379-410:Ube2G2 was a gift from Allan Weissman (Addgene plasmid # 185335 ; http://n2t.net/addgene:185335 ; RRID:Addgene_185335)
